Addgene plasmid #212059: 5'-3xFLAG L3mbtl3+exon minimal CMV pCDNA5
Purpose: LR vector for integration of L3mbtl3+exon(75nt) into N2a FRT rtTA3 expression cells
Depositing lab: Benjamin Blencowe. Depositing organization: University of Toronto. Publication: Systematic analysis of alternative exon-dependent interactome remodeling reveals multitasking functions of gene regulatory factors. Roth JF, Braunschweig U, Wu M, Li JD, Lin ZY, Larsen B, Weatheritt RJ, Gingras AC, Blencowe BJ. Mol Cell. 2023 Dec 7;83(23):4222-4238.e10. doi: 10.1016/j.molcel.2023.10.034. PubMed 38065061.
Backbone
  Vector backbone: 5'-3xFLAG minimal CMV pCDNA5
  Vector type: Mammalian Expression
Growth in bacteria
  Bacterial resistance: Ampicillin, 100 μg/mL
  Growth temperature: 37°C
  Growth strain: DH5alpha
  Copy number: High Copy
Gene/Insert
  Gene/Insert name: L3mbtl3+exon(75nt) (alt name: NP_001346183.1)
  Species: M. musculus (mouse)
  Entrez Gene: L3mbtl3 (a.k.a. AI481284, MBT-1)
  Cloning method: Gateway Cloning
Terms and licenses: Academic/Nonprofit Terms; Industry Terms: Not Available to Industry
How to cite: 5'-3xFLAG L3mbtl3+exon minimal CMV pCDNA5 was a gift from Benjamin Blencowe (Addgene plasmid # 212059 ; http://n2t.net/addgene:212059 ; RRID:Addgene_212059)
