[The description below was written by a language model from this plasmid's Addgene catalogue record and pLannotate feature annotations shown in this document.]
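Description:
5'-3xFLAG L3mbtl3+exon minimal CMV pCDNA5 is a mammalian expression plasmid built on a pcDNA5-type FRT backbone and produced by a Gateway LR reaction. It is designed for site-specific, Flp-mediated integration into N2a cells that carry a genomic FRT site and express the rtTA3 transactivator. In bacteria it is maintained at high copy from a ColE1/pUC-type origin and selected with ampicillin through the β-lactamase gene. A partial f1 origin and remnants of lac regulatory sequence are also annotated.

The payload is the mouse L3mbtl3 coding sequence in the isoform that includes a 75-nucleotide alternative exon. L3mbtl3 is a putative Polycomb group protein with MBT repeats. The open reading frame is flanked by attB1 and attB2 sites left from Gateway recombination and is fused at its N-terminus to a FLAG epitope. The construct name specifies 3xFLAG, although the annotation picks up only a single FLAG unit. Expression is driven by a tetracycline-responsive promoter, annotated as repeated tet operator fragments upstream of a minimal CMV element, and is terminated by the bGH polyadenylation signal, so transcription should depend on doxycycline-activated rtTA3 in the host line.

Immediately adjacent to the FRT site is a hygromycin resistance coding sequence followed by an SV40 poly(A). No promoter is annotated directly upstream of it, consistent with the usual Flp-In design in which the marker becomes expressed only after correct integration at the genomic FRT locus. The record indicates the plasmid is used to generate isogenic inducible lines expressing the exon-included variant. The FLAG tag suits these lines to comparing protein interactions between alternative splice isoforms.
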