Features (pLannotate 1.2.2; 24 found; start..end, strand, type, name):
     42..89      -  protein_bind   FRT: FLP-mediated recombination occurs in the 8-bp core sequence TCTAGAAA (Turan and Bode, 2011). FLP recombinase from the Saccharomyces cerevisiae 2μ plasmid
     94..327     -  rep_origin     f1 ori (fragment) (sequence partly withheld): f1 bacteriophage origin of replication; arrow indicates direction of (+) strand synthesis
    348..369     -  promoter       SV40 promoter (fragment): SV40 enhancer and early promoter
    373..597     -  polyA_signal   bGH poly(A) signal: bovine growth hormone polyadenylation signal
    645..669     +  protein_bind   attB2: mutant version of attB; recombination site for the Gateway® BP reaction BP Clonase™
    674..3319    -  CDS            L3mbtl3: LMBL3_MOUSE - Also known as Mbt1. Experimental evidence at protein level: Swiss-Prot protein existence level 1. Putative Polycomb group (PcG) protein. PcG proteins maintain the transcriptionally repressive state of genes, probably via a modification of chromatin, rendering it heritably changed in its expressibility (By similarity). Required for normal maturation of myeloid progenitor cells. From Mus musculus (Mouse).
   3328..3345    -  protein_bind   attB1 (fragment): mutant version of attB; core recombination site for the Gateway® BP reaction BP Clonase™
   3347..3370    -  CDS            FLAG: FLAG® epitope tag, followed by an enterokinase cleavage site
   3514..3559    -  promoter       TRE3GV promoter (fragment): 3rd-generation Tet-responsive promoter that can be activated by binding of Tet-On® 3G, optimized for retroviral and lentiviral vectors
   3567..3587    -  promoter       tight TRE promoter (fragment): Tet-responsive promoter PTight, consisting of seven tet operator sequences followed by the minimal CMV promoter
   3604..3624    -  promoter       tight TRE promoter (fragment): Tet-responsive promoter PTight, consisting of seven tet operator sequences followed by the minimal CMV promoter
   3641..3661    -  promoter       tight TRE promoter (fragment): Tet-responsive promoter PTight, consisting of seven tet operator sequences followed by the minimal CMV promoter
   3678..3698    -  promoter       tight TRE promoter (fragment): Tet-responsive promoter PTight, consisting of seven tet operator sequences followed by the minimal CMV promoter
   3879..3931    +  misc_feature   bom (fragment): basis of mobility region from pBR322
   3990..4094    +  promoter       AmpR promoter: bla
   4095..4955    +  CDS            AmpR: β-lactamase; bla; confers resistance to ampicillin, carbenicillin, and related antibiotics
   5126..5714    +  rep_origin     ori: high-copy-number ColE1/pMB1/pBR322/pUC origin of replication
   5897..5989    +  CDS            lacI (fragment): lac repressor; lacI; The lac repressor binds to the lac operator to inhibit transcription in E. coli. This inhibition can be relieved by adding lactose or isopropyl-β-D-thiogalactopyranoside (IPTG).
   6002..6023    +  protein_bind   CAP binding site: CAP binding activates transcription in the presence of cAMP. E. coli catabolite activator protein
   6038..6068    +  promoter       lac promoter: promoter for the E. coli lac operon
   6076..6092    +  protein_bind   lac operator: The lac repressor binds to the lac operator to inhibit transcription in E. coli. This inhibition can be relieved by adding lactose or isopropyl-β-D-thiogalactopyranoside (IPTG). lac repressor encoded by lacI
   6165..6286    -  polyA_signal   SV40 poly(A) signal: SV40 polyadenylation signal
   6281..6406    -  CDS            ble (fragment): BLE_KLEPN - Experimental evidence at protein level: Swiss-Prot protein existence level 1. Binding protein with a strong affinity to the bleomycin family of antibiotics. Binds to CL990; an antimitotic-antibiotic compound. From Klebsiella pneumoniae.
   6416..34      -  CDS            HygR (across the origin): hygromycin B phosphotransferase confers resistance to hygromycin
>Addgene plasmid #212059 | 5'-3xFLAG L3mbtl3+exon minimal CMV pCDNA5 | addgene full sequence | sequence record 421242 | Addgene NGS Result
TCTCGACAGACGTCGCGGTGAGTTCAGGCTTTTTGGCCAAGGAAGTTCCTATACTTTCTAGAGAATAGGA
ACTTCGGAATAGGAACTTCTAGGTACGTGAACCATCACCCT
[91 nt withheld, positions 112-202]
G
[124 nt withheld, positions 204-327]
GGGGATACCCCCTAGAGCCCCAGCTGGTTCTTTCCGCCTCAGAAGCCATAGAGCCCACCGCATCCCCAGC
ATGCCTGCTATTGTCTTCCCAATCCTCCCCCTTGCTGTCCTGCCCCACCCCACCCCCCAGAATAGAATGA
CACCTACTCAGACAATGCGATGCAATTTCCTCATTTTATTAGGAAAGGACAGTGGGAGTGGCACCTTCCA
GGGTCAAGGAAGGCACGGGGGAGGGGCAAACAACAGATGGCTGGCAACTAGAAGGCACAGTCGAGGCTGA
TCAGCGGGTTTAAACGGGCCCTCTAGACTCGAGTCAGACCACTTTGTACAAGAAAGTTGGGTATCACAGT
TCATTGTGGGAATTCTTCTCCGCAGCTTTGAACATCAGAATAGAGTTGAAAATTTTGAGAGCTGGGCCCA
GCTTAATGCTCATGATTTTAACAATGTCTGTTTGGGTCATGAGTAAAAATGCTTCTCCATCAATTTGTTC
ATCCTTAAACACCTTTCCATGTTCTTCACACCCAGGCAAGCTCTGAATGAATTCTGACACCTCGTCTGTG
CTCCATTTGGAAACTCTACTAGCTGGGATACCAGCGACAGTCGGAAGAAGCTTGCTCTGCTGCTCCCAGC
GCAAGGGCAGACACGGAATGGGAGGCTTAAAGGAGAGAAATACTGCTGAGCGTCGCTGGGCCTGCTGCTG
GGTCTGGGCTTGCTGCTGGGTGGGCTGAGCCTGTTGAACCTGCTGAGGCTGTTGGACGGGTGGGGCCTGC
TGAGGCTGCTGGGCCTGCTGGGGCTGCTGGGCCTGCTGAGCCTGTGGAGCCTGCTGGGCCTGCTGGACCT
GTGGCGCCTGCTGGGGCTGTGGAGTCTGTGGGGCCTGTGGAGCCTGCTGGGCCTGCTGGGCTTGCTGGGC
CTGCTGGGCCTGCGGAGCCTTCTGTGCCTGCTGAGGAGGTTGAGCATGCTGCACTTGCTGCACCTGCTGA
GGTGGCTGACTCTGCTGTACACTAGGGGTAGGCTCTTCCCGAACAACTTTGGCTTCGGCTGATGTCTTTA
CTTCATTTTCTTTTTTCTTTTCAGAATCTTCTTTGAAGTTATTGGCATGCTTTTCCCTGGTTTCAGGAGA
CGAGGAACTTTCTCTGGTGTCCATCCTTTTACTCCTTGGGAACGAGGGAGTAGTAGGTGGAGAGGTGTCA
CCACTTAGGCGGTCTGGGAAGATGCGTTCCTTACTCAGGTTGATTTCTGAATAGGGACAGTTGGCACCAC
TCTGAGTGCCCAGGTATCTCGATTTTTTAAAATGACCAACACCCCTGCAGCCTAGAGTTGGACATCCTCC
GGTTTCTGATGGTTCCATTAATTCTGCAGGGCTTAGCGGAGCCTGAAGAGGGTGCCCGGTCTTGGAACAC
CAGCCCACGGGGTGAATATCTGGAGAGTCTGCATCAATCCAGTAGTCATAGCAACTGCTCCAGCCATCAA
AGTGAACCTTTATCCGGTGGTCATCCGTGTCGGCTACAGTTGCTACTCTGATGAACAGCGGGTTTCTTTT
GTCCACAGCTTCCAGCTTCATTTTCTTCTGGAATCCATGTGGAGGTTTCACTTTGAAAGCTCTTGCAGGA
GCAGGTAAAGAATTGGTTTCTTCTAAATATTTATCCCAGGAAAAGTGTTTCACATGAGAATAGCCTGGTG
GAGTAATCAGGGTTCTTCTGTGCTCTTTACACCAGCCGACTGGATGAATGTGTGGACTGTTTGATTCACA
CCAATAGTCATAGCTCTCATCCCAGTTGTCAAAATGTACCAGGAAACGATTGTCCACCATATCTGTTACC
GTAGCAACACAGATGACAGAAGGGCTCTTTTTGTCTGCAGCCTCGAGCTTCATCCCAACTCGAAAGCCTG
ACGGGATCACTGTTATGTTCTGATTTTCAAATAATGACTTGGGAGCAGCCTGGGCTTTGCAAGTCTTAAG
GTAGGACTGCCAATTAAATTCTTCTTCTTTATACCCTTTTGGAGGGCGGAGCTTATGGCCAGTCTTCTCA
CACCAGCCTACTGGGTGAATGTCCAGAGCATCTGCATTTACCCAGAAGTCATAGCAATCAGAATAACCGT
CAAAGTGAAGTTTTATCCTATATCCACAAACCTCAGCCACAGTAAGGACGCAGTACATTGCCTGGTGGTC
AGGGTCCACGCCTTCTAGCTTCATGCCCACTTTGAATCCATTTTTGTTATATGGGAAGGATTGGTGCTCT
TTGAACAGCTTCGTAGGCACAGCCACTGCTTTCTCCTCCTCCAGGTAGGAAGCCCAACACCAGGTCTTCT
TGCCTTTAGGAGGCAAGCCTTGCTTTAAGACGGCAGAATCCCCGCGTCTTTTCCTTCTGGCTCTCTGAGA
ACCCCTCAGGATCCTTCCATCTTGTTTGTTCTCCATTTCATCATCTCTCTCTTCTCCATCGTCCTTGGAG
TCCGCCTTCAGAGACAATTTTGGCTTTTTCTTTCGACTACACTTAGGATCTTCCTCATCGTTGTCTTCGC
CTCCATCCCGTTCATCCTTTTGATCTTTGTCTTTGGCATGCCGAGCACAATTCTGGCTGCAATACTTTCC
TCCCGAAAGACATTCATCTCCGTTGCCATACTGACAACAGTTCTCACAAAACTGAAGCCCGTCTGCTTTT
GATTGCTCCTTCAGCCTGAAGGGTACCCCAGTCTTCTCTGAAAAGACTGTGGGACATCCAGGTGGAGATG
TCCAGTAGGCAGGTGGAAATACGGGCCTGGAGCTCGGGGGAGAAGTCGGGGCGTCTTGAGCAGTTGGGAC
CATCCATGTGGTAGTGGCTGTAGCTTTCTTAACACTTTCCATCTCGCTTTCGTCTGTGATAACTTCCAAA
GCTCCAAACTCATTTACTCGAAACTTTAAATCACTCCCTGGTAGGGTACCAACGCCATCCTTCCAGTCCA
TAACACTAAACACATCAAACTCTTGACCACTTGTGCTAGATGCAGATTCAGTGGTGCCAACTTTTTTGTA
CAAACTTGTCTTGTCATCGTCATCCTTGTAATCGATGTCATGATCATATGTATCACCGTCATGGTCTTTG
TAGTCCATGGTGGAAGCTTAAGTTTAAACGCTAGAGGATCCAGCCTCCGCGGAGGCTGGATCGGTCCCGG
TGTCTTCTATGGAGGTCAAAACAGCGTGGATGGCGTCTCCAGGCGATCTGACGGTTCACTAAACGAGCTC
TGCTTATATAGGGGGTACCTTCTCTATCACTGATAGGGAGCTCGAGACGTGTCGACTTCTCTATCACTGA
TAGGGAGACGTTCTAGACGTACCTTCTCTATCACTGATAGGGAGCTCGAGACGTGTCGACTTCTCTATCA
CTGATAGGGAGACGTGCGGCCAGCTTGGATCCCTCGAGACGCGTATATCTGGCCCGTACATCGCGAAGCA
GCGCAAAACGCCTAACCCTAAGCAGATTCTTCATGCAATTGTCGGTCAAGCCTTGCCTTGTTGTAGCTTA
AATTTTGCTCGCGCACTACTCAGCGACCTCCAACACACAAGCAGGGAGCAGATACTGGCTTAACTATGCG
GCATCAGAGCAGATTGTACTGAGAGTGCACCATAGGGGATCGGGAGATCTCCCGATCCGTCGACGTCAGG
TGGCACTTTTCGGGGAAATGTGCGCGGAACCCCTATTTGTTTATTTTTCTAAATACATTCAAATATGTAT
CCGCTCATGAGACAATAACCCTGATAAATGCTTCAATAATATTGAAAAAGGAAGAGTATGAGTATTCAAC
ATTTCCGTGTCGCCCTTATTCCCTTTTTTGCGGCATTTTGCCTTCCTGTTTTTGCTCACCCAGAAACGCT
GGTGAAAGTAAAAGATGCTGAAGATCAGTTGGGTGCACGAGTGGGTTACATCGAACTGGATCTCAACAGC
GGTAAGATCCTTGAGAGTTTTCGCCCCGAAGAACGTTTTCCAATGATGAGCACTTTTAAAGTTCTGCTAT
GTGGCGCGGTATTATCCCGTATTGACGCCGGGCAAGAGCAACTCGGTCGCCGCATACACTATTCTCAGAA
TGACTTGGTTGAGTACTCACCAGTCACAGAAAAGCATCTTACGGATGGCATGACAGTAAGAGAATTATGC
AGTGCTGCCATAACCATGAGTGATAACACTGCGGCCAACTTACTTCTGACAACGATCGGAGGACCGAAGG
AGCTAACCGCTTTTTTGCACAACATGGGGGATCATGTAACTCGCCTTGATCGTTGGGAACCGGAGCTGAA
TGAAGCCATACCAAACGACGAGCGTGACACCACGATGCCTGTAGCAATGGCAACAACGTTGCGCAAACTA
TTAACTGGCGAACTACTTACTCTAGCTTCCCGGCAACAATTAATAGACTGGATGGAGGCGGATAAAGTTG
CAGGACCACTTCTGCGCTCGGCCCTTCCGGCTGGCTGGTTTATTGCTGATAAATCTGGAGCCGGTGAGCG
TGGGTCTCGCGGTATCATTGCAGCACTGGGGCCAGATGGTAAGCCCTCCCGTATCGTAGTTATCTACACG
ACGGGGAGTCAGGCAACTATGGATGAACGAAATAGACAGATCGCTGAGATAGGTGCCTCACTGATTAAGC
ATTGGTAACTGTCAGACCAAGTTTACTCATATATACTTTAGATTGATTTAAAACTTCATTTTTAATTTAA
AAGGATCTAGGTGAAGATCCTTTTTGATAATCTCATGACCAAAATCCCTTAACGTGAGTTTTCGTTCCAC
TGAGCGTCAGACCCCGTAGAAAAGATCAAAGGATCTTCTTGAGATCCTTTTTTTCTGCGCGTAATCTGCT
GCTTGCAAACAAAAAAACCACCGCTACCAGCGGTGGTTTGTTTGCCGGATCAAGAGCTACCAACTCTTTT
TCCGAAGGTAACTGGCTTCAGCAGAGCGCAGATACCAAATACTGTTCTTCTAGTGTAGCCGTAGTTAGGC
CACCACTTCAAGAACTCTGTAGCACCGCCTACATACCTCGCTCTGCTAATCCTGTTACCAGTGGCTGCTG
CCAGTGGCGATAAGTCGTGTCTTACCGGGTTGGACTCAAGACGATAGTTACCGGATAAGGCGCAGCGGTC
GGGCTGAACGGGGGGTTCGTGCACACAGCCCAGCTTGGAGCGAACGACCTACACCGAACTGAGATACCTA
CAGCGTGAGCTATGAGAAAGCGCCACGCTTCCCGAAGGGAGAAAGGCGGACAGGTATCCGGTAAGCGGCA
GGGTCGGAACAGGAGAGCGCACGAGGGAGCTTCCAGGGGGAAACGCCTGGTATCTTTATAGTCCTGTCGG
GTTTCGCCACCTCTGACTTGAGCGTCGATTTTTGTGATGCTCGTCAGGGGGGCGGAGCCTATGGAAAAAC
GCCAGCAACGCGGCCTTTTTACGGTTCCTGGCCTTTTGCTGGCCTTTTGCTCACATGTTCTTTCCTGCGT
TATCCCCTGATTCTGTGGATAACCGTATTACCGCCTTTGAGTGAGCTGATACCGCTCGCCGCAGCCGAAC
GACCGAGCGCAGCGAGTCAGTGAGCGAGGAAGCGGAAGAGCGCCCAATACGCAAACCGCCTCTCCCCGCG
CGTTGGCCGATTCATTAATGCAGCTGGCACGACAGGTTTCCCGACTGGAAAGCGGGCAGTGAGCGCAACG
CAATTAATGTGAGTTAGCTCACTCATTAGGCACCCCAGGCTTTACACTTTATGCTTCCGGCTCGTATGTT
GTGTGGAATTGTGAGCGGATAACAATTTCACACAGGAAACAGCTATGACCATGATTACGCCAAGCTCTAG
CTAGAGGTCGACGGTATACAGACATGATAAGATACATTGATGAGTTTGGACAAACCACAACTAGAATGCA
GTGAAAAAAATGCTTTATTTGTGAAATTTGTGATGCTATTGCTTTATTTGTAACCATTATAAGCTGCAAT
AAACAAGTTGGGGTGGGCGAAGAACTCCAGCATGAGATCCCCGCGCTGGAGGATCATCCAGCCGGCGTCC
CGGAAAACGATTCCGAAGCCCAACCTTTCATAGAAGGCGGCGGTGGAATCGAAATCTCGTAGTACGTGCT
ATTCCTTTGCCCTCGGACGAGTGCTGGGGCGTCGGTTTCCACTATCGGCGAGTACTTCTACACAGCCATC
GGTCCAGACGGCCGCGCTTCTGCGGGCGATTTGTGTACGCCCGACAGTCCCGGCTCCGGATCGGACGATT
GCGTCGCATCGACCCTGCGCCCAAGCTGCATCATCGAAATTGCCGTCAACCAAGCTCTGATAGAGTTGGT
CAAGACCAATGCGGAGCATATACGCCCGGAGCCGCGGCGATCCTGCAAGCTCCGGATGCCTCCGCTCGAA
GTAGCGCGTCTGCTGCTCCATACAAGCCAACCACGGCCTCCAGAAGAAGATGTTGGCGACCTCGTATTGG
GAATCCCCGAACATCGCCTCGCTCCAGTCAATGACCGCTGTTATGCGGCCATTGTCCGTCAGGACATTGT
TGGAGCCGAAATCCGCGTGCACGAGGTGCCGGACTTCGGGGCAGTCCTCGGCCCAAAGCATCAGCTCATC
GAGAGCCTGCGCGACGGACGCACTGACGGTGTCGTCCATCACAGTTTGCCAGTGATACACATGGGGATCA
GCAATCGCGCATATGAAATCACGCCATGTAGTGTATTGACCGATTCCTTGCGGTCCGAATGGGCCGAACC
CGCTCGTCTGGCTAAGATCGGCCGCAGCGATCGCATCCATGGCCTCCGCGACCGGCTGCAGAACAGCGGG
CAGTTCGGTTTCAGGCAGGTCTTGCAACGTGACACCCTGTGCACGGCGGGAGATGCAATAGGTCAGGCTC
TCGCTGAACTCCCCAATGTCAAGCACTTCCGGAATCGGGAGCGCGGCCGATGCAAAGTGCCGATAAACAT
AACGATCTTTGTAGAAACCATCGGCGCAGCTATTTACCCGCAGGACATATCCACGCCCTCCTACATCGAA
GCTGAAAGCACGAGATTCTTCGCCCTCCGAGAGCTGCATCAGGTCGGAGACGCTGTCGAACTTTTCGATC
AGAAACT
